Addgene plasmid #86023: pGL4.23 T230A 2014 EBOV Delta-Mucin-Like-Domain
Purpose: Ebola Virus (Makona) Glycoprotein in CMV driven mammalian expression vector
Depositing lab: Jeremy Luban & Pardis Sabeti. Depositing organization: Harvard University. Publication: Ebola Virus Glycoprotein with Increased Infectivity Dominated the 2013-2016 Epidemic. Diehl WE, Lin AE, Grubaugh ND, Carvalho LM, Kim K, Kyawe PP, McCauley SM, Donnard E, Kucukural A, McDonel P, Schaffner SF, Garber M, Rambaut A, Andersen KG, Sabeti PC, Luban J. Cell. 2016 Nov 3;167(4):1088-1098.e6. doi: 10.1016/j.cell.2016.10.014. PubMed 27814506.
Backbone
  Vector backbone: pGL4.23
  Backbone manufacturer: Promega
  Backbone size w/o insert (bp): 1488
  Total vector size (bp): 4655
  Modifications to backbone: CMV IE promoter/enhancer inserted upstream of minimal promoter
  Vector type: Mammalian Expression
Growth in bacteria
  Bacterial resistance: Ampicillin, 100 μg/mL
  Growth temperature: 37°C
  Growth strain: DH5alpha
  Copy number: High Copy
Gene/Insert
  Gene/Insert name: Makona Ebola Virus Glycoprotein (alt names: EBOV GP; EBOV Makona GP)
  Species: Zaire ebolavirus - Makona
  Insert size (bp): 1488
  Mutation: Lacks mucin-like domain: Changed threonine 230 to alanine
  GenBank ID: KJ660346.2 AHX24649.2
  Promoter: CMV IE
  Cloning method: Restriction Enzyme; 5′ cloning site NcoI (not destroyed); 3′ cloning site XbaI (not destroyed)
  Sequencing primers: 5′ CMV F; 3′ SV40 pA R
Terms and licenses: Academic/Nonprofit Terms; Industry Terms: Not Available to Industry
How to cite: pGL4.23 T230A 2014 EBOV Delta-Mucin-Like-Domain was a gift from Jeremy Luban & Pardis Sabeti (Addgene plasmid # 86023 ; http://n2t.net/addgene:86023 ; RRID:Addgene_86023)
