[The description below was written by a language model from this plasmid's Addgene catalogue record and pLannotate feature annotations shown in this document.]
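Description:
pGL4.23 T230A 2014 EBOV Delta-Mucin-Like-Domain is a 4,655 bp mammalian expression plasmid built on the Promega pGL4.23 backbone, in which the reporter position between NcoI and XbaI is occupied by an Ebola virus glycoprotein gene. It is propagated in E. coli as a high-copy plasmid through a ColE1/pUC-type origin and selected with ampicillin via the β-lactamase gene. The catalogue lists the backbone size as 1,488 bp, the same figure given for the insert. This appears to be a data-entry duplication, since the total size implies a backbone of roughly 3.2 kb.

The payload is the glycoprotein (GP) of the Zaire ebolavirus Makona isolate from the 2013–2016 West African epidemic. It carries two changes: deletion of the mucin-like domain and a threonine-to-alanine substitution at position 230. The feature table annotates the roughly 1.5 kb open reading frame as a GP fragment, consistent with the internal deletion. Transcription is driven by the human CMV immediate-early enhancer and promoter, which the depositors inserted upstream of the vector's native minimal TATA-box promoter (minP). The synthetic poly(A) signal and RNA polymerase II pause site upstream of this region are standard pGL4 elements that limit read-through transcription from the backbone. An SV40 polyadenylation signal follows the coding sequence. The short large T antigen and tetracycline-resistance fragments also annotated are likely non-functional remnants flanking these elements.

The construct supplies GP in transfected mammalian cells. The associated publication title indicates it belongs to a study of how GP variants from the epidemic affected infectivity, although the record does not state the specific assay or the rationale for the T230A change.
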