Features (pLannotate 1.2.2; 12 found; start..end, strand, type, name):
    291..879     -  rep_origin     ori: high-copy-number ColE1/pMB1/pBR322/pUC origin of replication
   1079..1939    -  CDS            AmpR: β-lactamase confers resistance to ampicillin, carbenicillin, and related antibiotics
   1940..1981    -  promoter       AmpR promoter (fragment): bla
   2044..2092    +  polyA_signal   poly(A) signal: synthetic polyadenylation signal
   2106..2197    +  misc_feature   pause site: RNA polymerase II transcriptional pause signal from the human α2 globin gene
   2227..2606    +  enhancer       CMV enhancer: human cytomegalovirus immediate early enhancer
   2607..2790    +  promoter       CMV promoter (fragment): human cytomegalovirus (CMV) immediate early promoter
   2815..2846    +  promoter       minP: minimal TATA-box promoter with low basal activity
   2879..4363    +  CDS            GP (fragment): VGP_EBOZ5 - Experimental evidence at protein level: Swiss-Prot protein existence level 1. [GP2]: Acts as a class I viral fusion protein. Under the current model, the protein has at least 3 conformational states: pre- fusion native state, pre-hairpin intermediate state, and post-fusion hairpin state. During viral and target cell membrane fusion, the coiled coil regions (heptad repeats) assume a trimer-of-hairpins structure, positioning the fusion peptide in close proximity to the C-terminal region of the ectodomain. The formation of this structure appears to drive apposition and subsequent fusi
   4406..4527    -  polyA_signal   SV40 poly(A) signal: SV40 polyadenylation signal
   4550..4618    -  CDS            large T antigen (fragment): large T antigen from SV40 (simian virus 40)
   4634..111     +  CDS            TcR (fragment) (across the origin): tetracycline efflux protein; tet; confers resistance to tetracycline
>Addgene plasmid #86023 | pGL4.23 T230A 2014 EBOV Delta-Mucin-Like-Domain | addgene full sequence | sequence record 169921 | Addgene NGS Result
CCTTCAACCCAGTCAGCTCCTTCCGGTGGGCGCGGGGCATGACTATCGTCGCCGCACTTATGACTGTCTT
CTTTATCATGCAACTCGTAGGACAGGTGCCGGCAGCGCTCTTCCGCTTCCTCGCTCACTGACTCGCTGCG
CTCGGTCGTTCGGCTGCGGCGAGCGGTATCAGCTCACTCAAAGGCGGTAATACGGTTATCCACAGAATCA
GGGGATAACGCAGGAAAGAACATGTGAGCAAAAGGCCAGCAAAAGGCCAGGAACCGTAAAAAGGCCGCGT
TGCTGGCGTTTTTCCATAGGCTCCGCCCCCCTGACGAGCATCACAAAAATCGACGCTCAAGTCAGAGGTG
GCGAAACCCGACAGGACTATAAAGATACCAGGCGTTTCCCCCTGGAAGCTCCCTCGTGCGCTCTCCTGTT
CCGACCCTGCCGCTTACCGGATACCTGTCCGCCTTTCTCCCTTCGGGAAGCGTGGCGCTTTCTCATAGCT
CACGCTGTAGGTATCTCAGTTCGGTGTAGGTCGTTCGCTCCAAGCTGGGCTGTGTGCACGAACCCCCCGT
TCAGCCCGACCGCTGCGCCTTATCCGGTAACTATCGTCTTGAGTCCAACCCGGTAAGACACGACTTATCG
CCACTGGCAGCAGCCACTGGTAACAGGATTAGCAGAGCGAGGTATGTAGGCGGTGCTACAGAGTTCTTGA
AGTGGTGGCCTAACTACGGCTACACTAGAAGAACAGTATTTGGTATCTGCGCTCTGCTGAAGCCAGTTAC
CTTCGGAAAAAGAGTTGGTAGCTCTTGATCCGGCAAACAAACCACCGCTGGTAGCGGTGGTTTTTTTGTT
TGCAAGCAGCAGATTACGCGCAGAAAAAAAGGATCTCAAGAAGATCCTTTGATCTTTTCTACGGGGTCTG
ACGCTCAGTGGAACGAAAACTCACGTTAAGGGATTTTGGTCATGAGATTATCAAAAAGGATCTTCACCTA
GATCCTTTTAAATTAAAAATGAAGTTTTAAATCAATCTAAAGTATATATGAGTAAACTTGGTCTGACAGC
GGCCGCAAATGCTAAACCACTGCAGTGGTTACCAGTGCTTGATCAGTGAGGCACCGATCTCAGCGATCTG
CCTATTTCGTTCGTCCATAGTGGCCTGACTCCCCGTCGTGTAGATCACTACGATTCGTGAGGGCTTACCA
TCAGGCCCCAGCGCAGCAATGATGCCGCGAGAGCCGCGTTCACCGGCCCCCGATTTGTCAGCAATGAACC
AGCCAGCAGGGAGGGCCGAGCGAAGAAGTGGTCCTGCTACTTTGTCCGCCTCCATCCAGTCTATGAGCTG
CTGTCGTGATGCTAGAGTAAGAAGTTCGCCAGTGAGTAGTTTCCGAAGAGTTGTGGCCATTGCTACTGGC
ATCGTGGTATCACGCTCGTCGTTCGGTATGGCTTCGTTCAACTCTGGTTCCCAGCGGTCAAGCCGGGTCA
CATGATCACCCATATTATGAAGAAATGCAGTCAGCTCCTTAGGGCCTCCGATCGTTGTCAGAAGTAAGTT
GGCCGCGGTGTTGTCGCTCATGGTAATGGCAGCACTACACAATTCTCTTACCGTCATGCCATCCGTAAGA
TGCTTTTCCGTGACCGGCGAGTACTCAACCAAGTCGTTTTGTGAGTAGTGTATACGGCGACCAAGCTGCT
CTTGCCCGGCGTCTATACGGGACAACACCGCGCCACATAGCAGTACTTTGAAAGTGCTCATCATCGGGAA
TCGTTCTTCGGGGCGGAAAGACTCAAGGATCTTGCCGCTATTGAGATCCAGTTCGATATAGCCCACTCTT
GCACCCAGTTGATCTTCAGCATCTTTTACTTTCACCAGCGTTTCGGGGTGTGCAAAAACAGGCAAGCAAA
ATGCCGCAAAGAAGGGAATGAGTGCGACACGAAAATGTTGGATGCTCATACTCGTCCTTTTTCAATATTA
TTGAAGCATTTATCAGGGTTACTAGTACGTCTCTCAAGGATAAGTAAGTAATATTAAGGTACGGGAGGTA
TTGGACAGGCCGCAATAAAATATCTTTATTTTCATTACATCTGTGTGTTGGTTTTTTGTGTGAATCGATA
GTACTAACATACGCTCTCCATCAAAACAAAACGAAACAAAACAAACTAGCAAAATAGGCTGTCCCCAGTG
CAAGTGCAGGTGCCAGAACATTTCTCTGGCCTAACTGGCCGCCAGATATACGCGTTGACATTGATTATTG
ACTAGTTATTAATAGTAATCAATTACGGGGTCATTAGTTCATAGCCCATATATGGAGTTCCGCGTTACAT
AACTTACGGTAAATGGCCCGCCTGGCTGACCGCCCAACGACCCCCGCCCATTGACGTCAATAATGACGTA
TGTTCCCATAGTAACGCCAATAGGGACTTTCCATTGACGTCAATGGGTGGAGTATTTACGGTAAACTGCC
CACTTGGCAGTACATCAAGTGTATCATATGCCAAGTACGCCCCCTATTGACGTCAATGACGGTAAATGGC
CCGCCTGGCATTATGCCCAGTACATGACCTTATGGGACTTTCCTACTTGGCAGTACATCTACGTATTAGT
CATCGCTATTACCATGGTGATGCGGTTTTGGCAGTACATCAATGGGCGTGGATAGCGGTTTGACTCACGG
GGATTTCCAAGTCTCCACCCCATTGACGTCAATGGGAGTTTGTTTTGGCACCAAAATCAACGGGACTTTC
CAAAATGTCGTAACAACTCCGCCCCATTGACGCAAATGGGCGGTAGGCGTGTACGGTGGGGCCTCGGCGG
CCAAGCTTAGACACTAGAGGGTATATAATGGAAGCTCGACTTCCAGCTTGGCAATCCGGTACTGTTGGTA
AAGCCACCATGGGTGTTACAGGAATATTGCAGTTACCTCGTGATCGATTCAAGAGGACATCATTCTTTCT
TTGGGTAATTATCCTTTTCCAAAGAACATTTTCCATCCCGCTTGGAGTTATCCACAATAGTACATTACAG
GTTAGTGATGTCGACAAACTAGTTTGTCGTGACAAACTGTCATCCACAAATCAATTGAGATCAGTTGGAC
TGAATCTCGAGGGGAATGGAGTGGCAACTGACGTGCCATCTGCGACTAAAAGATGGGGCTTCAGGTCCGG
TGTCCCACCAAAGGTGGTCAATTATGAAGCTGGTGAATGGGCTGAAAACTGCTACAATCTTGAAATCAAA
AAACCTGACGGGAGTGAGTGTCTACCAGCAGCGCCAGACGGGATTCGGGGCTTCCCCCGGTGCCGGTATG
TGCACAAAGTATCAGGAACGGGACCATGTGCCGGAGACTTTGCCTTCCACAAAGAGGGTGCTTTCTTCCT
GTATGATCGACTTGCTTCCACAGTTATCTACCGAGGAACGACTTTCGCTGAAGGTGTCGTTGCATTTCTG
ATACTGCCCCAAGCTAAGAAGGACTTCTTCAGCTCACACCCCTTGAGAGAGCCGGTCAATGCAACGGAGG
ACCCGTCGAGTGGCTATTATTCTACCACAATTAGATATCAGGCTACCGGTTTTGGAACTAATGAGGCAGA
GTACTTGTTCGAGGTTGACAATTTGACCTACGTCCAACTTGAATCAAGATTCACACCACAGTTTCTGCTC
CAGCTGAATGAGACAATATATGCAAGTGGGAAGAGGAGCAACACCACGGGAAAACTAATTTGGAAGGTCA
ACCCCGAAATTGATACAACAATCGGGGAGTGGGCCTTCTGGGAAACTAAAAAAAACCTCACTAGAAAAAT
TCGCAGTGAAGAGTTGTCTTTCGCAGGACTGATCACAGGCGGGAGAAGGACTCGAAGAGAAGTAATTGTC
AATGCTCAACCCAAATGCAACCCCAATTTACATTACTGGACTACTCAGGATGAAGGTGCTGCAATCGGAT
TGGCCTGGATACCATATTTCGGGCCAGCAGCCGAAGGAATTTACACAGAGGGGCTAATGCACAACCAAGA
TGGTTTAATCTGTGGGTTGAGGCAGCTGGCCAACGAAACGACTCAAGCTCTCCAACTGTTCCTGAGAGCC
ACAACTGAGCTGCGAACCTTTTCAATCCTCAACCGTAAGGCAATTGACTTCCTGCTGCAGCGATGGGGTG
GCACATGCCACATTTTGGGACCGGACTGCTGTATCGAACCACATGATTGGACCAAGAACATAACAGACAA
AATTGATCAGATTATTCATGATTTTGTTGATAAAACCCTTCCGGACCAGGGGGACAATGACAATTGGTGG
ACAGGATGGAGACAATGGATACCGGCAGGTATTGGAGTTACAGGTGTTATAATTGCAGTTATCGCTTTAT
TCTGTATATGCAAATTTGTCTTTTAGTCTAGAGTCGGGGCGGCCGGCCGCTTCGAGCAGACATGATAAGA
TACATTGATGAGTTTGGACAAACCACAACTAGAATGCAGTGAAAAAAATGCTTTATTTGTGAAATTTGTG
ATGCTATTGCTTTATTTGTAACCATTATAAGCTGCAATAAACAAGTTAACAACAACAATTGCATTCATTT
TATGTTTCAGGTTCAGGGGGAGGTGTGGGAGGTTTTTTAAAGCAAGTAAAACCTCTACAAATGTGGTAAA
ATCGATAAGGATCCGTCGACCGATGCCCTTGAGAG
